>Addgene plasmid #109174 | pGS-BacA-21122 | addgene full sequence | sequence record 232902 | Addgene NGS Result
ACCGGTTGACTTGGGTCAACTGTCAGACCAAGTTTACTCATATATACTTTAGATTGATTTAAAACTTCAT
TTTTAATTTAAAAGGATCTAGGTGAAGATCCTTTTTGATAATCTCATGACCAAAATCCCTTAACGTGAGT
TTTCGTTCCACTGAGCGTCAGACCCCGTAGAAAAGATCAAAGGATCTTCTTGAGATCCTTTTTTTCTGCG
CGTAATCTGCTGCTTGCAAACAAAAAAACCACCGCTACCAGCGGTGGTTTGTTTGCCGGATCAAGAGCTA
CCAACTCTTTTTCCGAAGGTAACTGGCTTCAGCAGAGCGCAGATACCAAATACTGTTCTTCTAGTGTAGC
CGTAGTTAGGCCACCACTTCAAGAACTCTGTAGCACCGCCTACATACCTCGCTCTGCTAATCCTGTTACC
AGTGGCTGCTGCCAGTGGCGATAAGTCGTGTCTTACCGGGTTGGACTCAAGACGATAGTTACCGGATAAG
GCGCAGCGGTCGGGCTGAACGGGGGGTTCGTGCACACAGCCCAGCTTGGAGCGAACGACCTACACCGAAC
TGAGATACCTACAGCGTGAGCTATGAGAAAGCGCCACGCTTCCCGAAGGGAGAAAGGCGGACAGGTATCC
GGTAAGCGGCAGGGTCGGAACAGGAGAGCGCACGAGGGAGCTTCCAGGGGGAAACGCCTGGTATCTTTAT
AGTCCTGTCGGGTTTCGCCACCTCTGACTTGAGCGTCGATTTTTGTGATGCTCGTCAGGGGGGCGGAGCC
TATGGAAAAACGCCAGCAACGCGGCCTTTTTACGGTTCCTGGCCTTTTGCTGGCCTTTTGCTCACATGTT
CTTTCCTGCGTTATCCCCTGATTGACTTGGGTCGCTCTTCCTGTGGATGCGCAGATGCCCTGCGTAAGCG
GGTGTGGGCGGACAATAAAGTCTTAAACTGAACAAAATAGATCTAAACTATGACAATAAAGTCTTAAACT
AGACAGAATAGTTGTAAACTGAAATCAGTCCAGTTATGCTGTGAAAAAGCATACTGGACTTTTGTTATGG
CTAAAGCAAACTCTTCATTTTCTGAAGTGCAAATTGCCCGTCGTATTAAAGAGGGGCGTGGCCAAGGGCA
TGTAAAGACTATATTCGCGGCGTTGTGACAATTTACCGAACAACTCCGCGGCCGGGAAGCCGATCTCGGC
TTGAACGAATTGTTAGGTGGCGGTACTTGGGTCGATATCAAAGTGCATCACTTCTTCCCGTATGCCCAAC
TTTGTATAGAGAGCCACTGCGGGATCGTCACCGTAATCTGCTTGCACGTAGATCACATAAGCACCAAGCG
CGTTGGCCTCATGCTTGAGGAGATTGATGAGCGCGGTGGCAATGCCCTGCCTCCGGTGCTCGCCGGAGAC
TGCGAGATCATAGATATAGATCTCACTACGCGGCTGCTCAAACTTGGGCAGAACGTAAGCCGCGAGAGCG
CCAACAACCGCTTCTTGGTCGAAGGCAGCAAGCGCGATGAATGTCTTACTACGGAGCAAGTTCCCGAGGT
AATCGGAGTCCGGCTGATGTTGGGAGTAGGTGGCTACGTCTCCGAACTCACGACCGAAAAGATCAAGAGC
AGCCCGCATGGATTTGACTTGGTCAGGGCCGAGCCTACATGTGCGAATGATGCCCATACTTGAGCCACCT
AACTTTGTTTTAGGGCGACTGCCCTGCTGCGTAACATCGTTGCTGCTGCGTAACATCGTTGCTGCTCCAT
AACATCAAACATCGACCCACGGCGTAACGCGCTTGCTGCTTGGATGCCCGAGGCATAGACTGTACAAAAA
AACAGTCATAACAAGCCATGAAAACCGCCACTGCGCCGTTACCACCGCTGCGTTCGGTCAAGGTTCTGGA
CCAGTTGCGTGAGCGCATACGCTACTTGCATTACAGTTTACGAACCGAACAGGCTTATGTCAACTGGGTT
CGTGCCTTCATCCGTTTCCACGGTGTGCGTCACCCGGCAACCTTGGGCAGCAGCGAAGTCGCCATAACTT
CGTATAGCATACATTATACGAAGTTATCTGTAACTATAACGGTCCTAAGGTAGCGAGTTTAAACACGCGT
ATCGATTCGCGACCTACTCCGGAATATTAATAGATCATGGAGATAATTAAAATGATAACCATCTCGCAAA
TAAATAAGTATTTTACTGTTTTCGTAACAGTTTTGTAATAAAAAAACCTATAAATATTCCGGATTATTCA
TACCGTCCCACCATCGGGCGCGGATCCCGGTCCGATGGACTACAAAGACCATGACGGTGATTATAAAGAT
CATGACATCGATTACAAGGATGACGATGACAAGGGTTCTGCTAGCACTAGTGCGCGCGGAATTCAAAGGC
CTACGTCGACGAGCTCACTTGTCGCGGCCGCTTTCGAATCTAGAGCCTGCAGTCTCGACAAGCTTGTCGA
GAAGTACTAGAGGATCATAATCAGCCATACCACATTTGTAGAGGTTTTACTTGCTTTAAAAAACCTCCCA
CACCTCCCCCTGAACCTGAAACATAAAATGAATGCAATTGTTGTTGTTAACTTGTTTATTGCAGCTTATA
ATGGTTACAAATAAAGCAATAGCATCACAAATTTCACAAATAAAGCATTTTTTTCACTGCATTCTAGTTG
TGGTTTGTCCAAACTCATCAATGTATCTTATCATGTCTGGATCTGATCACTGCTTGAGCCTAGAAGATCC
GGCTGCTAACAAAGCCCGAAAGGAAGCTGAGTTGGCTGCTGCCACCGCTGAGCAATAACTATCATAACCC
CTAGGGTATACCCATCTAATTGGAACCAGATAAGTGAAATCTAGTTCCAAACTATTTTGTCATTTTTAAT
TTTCGTATTAGCTTACGACGCTACACCCAGTTCCCATCTATTTTGTCACTCTTCCCTAAATAATCCTTAA
AAACTCCATTTCCACCCCTCCCAGTTCCCAACTATTTTGTCCGCCCACA
Features (pLannotate 1.2.2; 11 found; start..end, strand, type, name):
    190..778     +  rep_origin     ori: high-copy-number ColE1/pMB1/pBR322/pUC origin of replication
    913..1136    -  mobile_element Tn7R: mini-Tn7 element (right end of the Tn7 transposon) Tn7
   1203..1736    -  CDS            GmR: gentamycin acetyltransferase; aacC1; confers resistance to gentamycin
   1925..1953    -  promoter       Pc promoter: intI1 (promoter lies within the coding sequence); class 1 integron promoter
   2024..2057    +  protein_bind   loxP: Cre-mediated recombination occurs in the 8-bp core sequence (GCATACAT). Cre recombinase
   2134..2225    +  promoter       polyhedrin promoter: polh from Autographa californica; promoter for the baculovirus polyhedrin gene
   2278..2343    +  CDS            3xFLAG: three tandem FLAG® epitope tags, followed by an enterokinase cleavage site
   2463..2546    +  CDS            large T antigen (fragment): large T antigen from SV40 (simian virus 40)
   2569..2703    +  polyA_signal   SV40 poly(A) signal: SV40 polyadenylation signal
   2732..2781    +  CDS            SET1 (fragment): solubility-enhancement tag derived from T7 phage gene 10B
   2824..2989    -  mobile_element Tn7L: mini-Tn7 element (left end of the Tn7 transposon) Tn7
