[The description below was written by a language model from this plasmid's Addgene catalogue record and pLannotate feature annotations shown in this document.]
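Description:
pGS-BacA-21122 is an empty insect-cell expression backbone derived from pACEBac1, a compact (about 3 kb) baculovirus transfer vector. It is designed for producing N-terminally 3xFLAG-tagged proteins from the polyhedrin promoter in baculovirus/insect cell systems. In E. coli it replicates from a high-copy ColE1/pUC-type origin. Selection uses gentamicin, with the aacC1 gentamicin acetyltransferase gene driven by a class 1 integron Pc promoter.

The expression cassette consists of the Autographa californica polyhedrin (polh) promoter, a very late and very strong baculoviral promoter. It is followed by a 3xFLAG coding segment, which includes an enterokinase cleavage site that allows tag removal, and then by an SV40 polyadenylation signal. No gene of interest is present; an open reading frame would be inserted downstream of the tag, although the record does not state the cloning method or sites. The short "large T antigen" annotation adjacent to the poly(A) signal probably reflects the SV40-derived terminator region, and the short "SET1" fragment is likely an incidental sequence match; neither appears to be a functional coding element.

The gentamicin marker, a loxP site and the expression cassette all lie between the Tn7R and Tn7L ends. This arrangement allows Tn7 transposition of the whole segment into a bacmid carrying a mini-attTn7 site, generating recombinant baculovirus genomes. The single loxP site permits Cre-mediated fusion with other loxP-bearing plasmids, as used in pACEBac-type systems to assemble multi-gene constructs. The plasmid belongs to a toolbox of vectors built to modulate expression strength in the baculovirus/insect cell system, which was applied to the human tumour suppressor SMARCB1/SNF5.
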