Addgene plasmid #109174: pGS-BacA-21122
Purpose: (Empty Backbone) Plasmid for expression of N-terminally 3xFLAG-tagged proteins under the control of a polh promoter in baculovirus/insect cell systems
Depositing lab: Monika Golas. Depositing organization: Aarhus University. Publication: Modulating the Expression Strength of the Baculovirus/Insect Cell Expression System: A Toolbox Applied to the Human Tumor Suppressor SMARCB1/SNF5. Golas MM, Jayaprakash S, Le LTM, Zhao Z, Heras Huertas V, Jensen IS, Yuan J, Sander B. Mol Biotechnol. 2018 Nov;60(11):820-832. doi: 10.1007/s12033-018-0107-2. PubMed 30178299.
Backbone
  Vector backbone: pACEBac1
  Backbone manufacturer: Geneva Biotech
  Vector type: Insect Expression
  Promoter: polyhedrin
  Tag / fusion protein: 3xFLAG (N terminal on backbone)
Growth in bacteria
  Bacterial resistance: Gentamicin, 10 μg/mL
  Growth temperature: 37°C
  Growth strain: DH5alpha
  Copy number: Unknown
Gene/Insert
  Cloning method: Unknown
  Sequencing primers: 5′ polh; 3′ SV40_rev
Terms and licenses: Academic/Nonprofit Terms; Industry Terms: Not Available to Industry
How to cite: pGS-BacA-21122 was a gift from Monika Golas (Addgene plasmid # 109174 ; http://n2t.net/addgene:109174 ; RRID:Addgene_109174)
